>Addgene plasmid #138988 | pcDNA3.1(+)-MC38-TCRB-32-riot_punisher | addgene full sequence | sequence record 274047 | Addgene NGS Result
GACGGATCGGGAGATCTCCCGATCCCCTATGGTGCACTCTCAGTACAATCTGCTCTGATGCCGCATAGTT
AAGCCAGTATCTGCTCCCTGCTTGTGTGTTGGAGGTCGCTGAGTAGTGCGCGAGCAAAATTTAAGCTACA
ACAAGGCAAGGCTTGACCGACAATTGCATGAAGAATCTGCTTAGGGTTAGGCGTTTTGCGCTGCTTCGCG
ATGTACGGGCCAGATATACGCGTTGACATTGATTATTGACTAGTTATTAATAGTAATCAATTACGGGGTC
ATTAGTTCATAGCCCATATATGGAGTTCCGCGTTACATAACTTACGGTAAATGGCCCGCCTGGCTGACCG
CCCAACGACCCCCGCCCATTGACGTCAATAATGACGTATGTTCCCATAGTAACGCCAATAGGGACTTTCC
ATTGACGTCAATGGGTGGAGTATTTACGGTAAACTGCCCACTTGGCAGTACATCAAGTGTATCATATGCC
AAGTACGCCCCCTATTGACGTCAATGACGGTAAATGGCCCGCCTGGCATTATGCCCAGTACATGACCTTA
TGGGACTTTCCTACTTGGCAGTACATCTACGTATTAGTCATCGCTATTACCATGGTGATGCGGTTTTGGC
AGTACATCAATGGGCGTGGATAGCGGTTTGACTCACGGGGATTTCCAAGTCTCCACCCCATTGACGTCAA
TGGGAGTTTGTTTTGGCACCAAAATCAACGGGACTTTCCAAAATGTCGTAACAACTCCGCCCCATTGACG
CAAATGGGCGGTAGGCGTGTACGGTGGGAGGTCTATATAAGCAGAGCTCTCTGGCTAACTAGAGAACCCA
CTGCTTACTGGCTTATCGAAATTAATACGACTCACTATAGGGAGACCCAAGCTGGCTAGCGTTTAAACTT
AAGATGGGCTCCAGGCTCTTTCTGGTCTTGAGCCTCCTGTGTACAAAACACATGGAGGCTGCAGTCACCC
AAAGCCCTAGAAACAAGGTGACAGTAACAGGAGGAAACGTGACATTGAGCTGTCGCCAGACTAATAGCCA
CAACTACATGTACTGGTATCGGCAGGACACTGGGCATGGGCTGAGGCTGATCCATTACTCATATGGTGCT
GGCAACCTTCAAATAGGAGATGTCCCTGATGGGTACAAGGCCACCAGAACAACGCAAGAAGACTTCTTCC
TCCTGCTGGAATTGGCTTCTCCCTCTCAGACATCTTTGTACTTCTGTGCCAGCAGTAGGGACAATTCCTA
TAATTCGCCCCTCTACTTTGCGGCAGGCACCCGGCTCACTGTGACAGAGGATCTGAGAAATGTGACTCCA
CCCAAGGTCTCCTTGTTTGAGCCATCAAAAGCAGAGATTGCAAACAAACAAAAGGCTACCCTCGTGTGCT
TGGCCAGGGGCTTCTTCCCTGACCACGTGGAGCTGAGCTGGTGGGTGAATGGCAAGGAGGTCCACAGTGG
GGTCAGCACGGACCCTCAGGCCTACAAGGAGAGCAATTATAGCTACTGCCTGAGCAGCCGCCTGAGGGTC
TCTGCTACCTTCTGGCACAATCCTCGAAACCACTTCCGCTGCCAAGTGCAGTTCCATGGGCTTTCAGAGG
AGGACAAGTGGCCAGAGGGCTCACCCAAACCTGTCACACAGAACATCAGTGCAGAGGCCTGGGGCCGAGC
AGACTGTGGAATCACTTCAGCATCCTATCATCAGGGGGTTCTGTCTGCAACCATCCTCTATGAGATCCTA
CTGGGGAAGGCCACCCTATATGCTGTGCTGGTCAGTGGCCTGGTGCTGATGGCCATGGTCAAGAAAAAAA
ATTCCTAAGCGGCCGCTCGAGTCTAGAGGGCCCGTTTAAACCCGCTGATCAGCCTCGACTGTGCCTTCTA
GTTGCCAGCCATCTGTTGTTTGCCCCTCCCCCGTGCCTTCCTTGACCCTGGAAGGTGCCACTCCCACTGT
CCTTTCCTAATAAAATGAGGAAATTGCATCGCATTGTCTGAGTAGGTGTCATTCTATTCTGGGGGGTGGG
GTGGGGCAGGACAGCAAGGGGGAGGATTGGGAAGACAATAGCAGGCATGCTGGGGATGCGGTGGGCTCTA
TGGCTTCTGAGGCGGAAAGAACCAGCTGGGGCTCTAGGGGGTATCCCC
[124 nt withheld, positions 2149-2272]
C
[91 nt withheld, positions 2274-2364]
A
[49 nt withheld, positions 2366-2414]
CCTTTGACGTTGGAGTCCACGTTCTTT
[37 nt withheld, positions 2442-2478]
ACCCTATCTCGGTCTATTCTTTTGATTTATAAGGGATTTTGCCGATTTCGGCCTATTGGTTAAAAAATGA
GCTGATTTAACAAAAATTTAACGCGAATTAATTCTGTGGAATGTGTGTCAGTTAGGGTGTGGAAAGTCCC
CAGGCTCCCCAGCAGGCAGAAGTATGCAAAGCATGCATCTCAATTAGTCAGCAACCAGGTGTGGAAAGTC
CCCAGGCTCCCCAGCAGGCAGAAGTATGCAAAGCATGCATCTCAATTAGTCAGCAACCATAGTCCCGCCC
CTAACTCCGCCCATCCCGCCCCTAACTCCGCCCAGTTCCGCCCATTCTCCGCCCCATGGCTGACTAATTT
TTTTTATTTATGCAGAGGCCGAGGCCGCCTCTGCCTCTGAGCTATTCCAGAAGTAGTGAGGAGGCTTTTT
TGGAGGCCTAGGCTTTTGCAAAAAGCTCCCGGGAGCTTGTATATCCATTTTCGGATCTGATCAAGAGACA
GGATGAGGATCGTTTCGCATGATTGAACAAGATGGATTGCACGCAGGTTCTCCGGCCGCTTGGGTGGAGA
GGCTATTCGGCTATGACTGGGCACAACAGACAATCGGCTGCTCTGATGCCGCCGTGTTCCGGCTGTCAGC
GCAGGGGCGCCCGGTTCTTTTTGTCAAGACCGACCTGTCCGGTGCCCTGAATGAACTGCAGGACGAGGCA
GCGCGGCTATCGTGGCTGGCCACGACGGGCGTTCCTTGCGCAGCTGTGCTCGACGTTGTCACTGAAGCGG
GAAGGGACTGGCTGCTATTGGGCGAAGTGCCGGGGCAGGATCTCCTGTCATCTCACCTTGCTCCTGCCGA
GAAAGTATCCATCATGGCTGATGCAATGCGGCGGCTGCATACGCTTGATCCGGCTACCTGCCCATTCGAC
CACCAAGCGAAACATCGCATCGAGCGAGCACGTACTCGGATGGAAGCCGGTCTTGTCGATCAGGATGATC
TGGACGAAGAGCATCAGGGGCTCGCGCCAGCCGAACTGTTCGCCAGGCTCAAGGCGCGCATGCCCGACGG
CGAGGATCTCGTCGTGACCCATGGCGATGCCTGCTTGCCGAATATCATGGTGGAAAATGGCCGCTTTTCT
GGATTCATCGACTGTGGCCGGCTGGGTGTGGCGGACCGCTATCAGGACATAGCGTTGGCTACCCGTGATA
TTGCTGAAGAGCTTGGCGGCGAATGGGCTGACCGCTTCCTCGTGCTTTACGGTATCGCCGCTCCCGATTC
GCAGCGCATCGCCTTCTATCGCCTTCTTGACGAGTTCTTCTGAGCGGGACTCTGGGGTTCGAAATGACCG
ACCAAGCGACGCCCAACCTGCCATCACGAGATTTCGATTCCACCGCCGCCTTCTATGAAAGGTTGGGCTT
CGGAATCGTTTTCCGGGACGCCGGCTGGATGATCCTCCAGCGCGGGGATCTCATGCTGGAGTTCTTCGCC
CACCCCAACTTGTTTATTGCAGCTTATAATGGTTACAAATAAAGCAATAGCATCACAAATTTCACAAATA
AAGCATTTTTTTCACTGCATTCTAGTTGTGGTTTGTCCAAACTCATCAATGTATCTTATCATGTCTGTAT
ACCGTCGACCTCTAGCTAGAGCTTGGCGTAATCATGGTCATAGCTGTTTCCTGTGTGAAATTGTTATCCG
CTCACAATTCCACACAACATACGAGCCGGAAGCATAAAGTGTAAAGCCTGGGGTGCCTAATGAGTGAGCT
AACTCACATTAATTGCGTTGCGCTCACTGCCCGCTTTCCAGTCGGGAAACCTGTCGTGCCAGCTGCATTA
ATGAATCGGCCAACGCGCGGGGAGAGGCGGTTTGCGTATTGGGCGCTCTTCCGCTTCCTCGCTCACTGAC
TCGCTGCGCTCGGTCGTTCGGCTGCGGCGAGCGGTATCAGCTCACTCAAAGGCGGTAATACGGTTATCCA
CAGAATCAGGGGATAACGCAGGAAAGAACATGTGAGCAAAAGGCCAGCAAAAGGCCAGGAACCGTAAAAA
GGCCGCGTTGCTGGCGTTTTTCCATAGGCTCCGCCCCCCTGACGAGCATCACAAAAATCGACGCTCAAGT
CAGAGGTGGCGAAACCCGACAGGACTATAAAGATACCAGGCGTTTCCCCCTGGAAGCTCCCTCGTGCGCT
CTCCTGTTCCGACCCTGCCGCTTACCGGATACCTGTCCGCCTTTCTCCCTTCGGGAAGCGTGGCGCTTTC
TCATAGCTCACGCTGTAGGTATCTCAGTTCGGTGTAGGTCGTTCGCTCCAAGCTGGGCTGTGTGCACGAA
CCCCCCGTTCAGCCCGACCGCTGCGCCTTATCCGGTAACTATCGTCTTGAGTCCAACCCGGTAAGACACG
ACTTATCGCCACTGGCAGCAGCCACTGGTAACAGGATTAGCAGAGCGAGGTATGTAGGCGGTGCTACAGA
GTTCTTGAAGTGGTGGCCTAACTACGGCTACACTAGAAGAACAGTATTTGGTATCTGCGCTCTGCTGAAG
CCAGTTACCTTCGGAAAAAGAGTTGGTAGCTCTTGATCCGGCAAACAAACCACCGCTGGTAGCGGTGGTT
TTTTTGTTTGCAAGCAGCAGATTACGCGCAGAAAAAAAGGATCTCAAGAAGATCCTTTGATCTTTTCTAC
GGGGTCTGACGCTCAGTGGAACGAAAACTCACGTTAAGGGATTTTGGTCATGAGATTATCAAAAAGGATC
TTCACCTAGATCCTTTTAAATTAAAAATGAAGTTTTAAATCAATCTAAAGTATATATGAGTAAACTTGGT
CTGACAGTTACCAATGCTTAATCAGTGAGGCACCTATCTCAGCGATCTGTCTATTTCGTTCATCCATAGT
TGCCTGACTCCCCGTCGTGTAGATAACTACGATACGGGAGGGCTTACCATCTGGCCCCAGTGCTGCAATG
ATACCGCGAGACCCACGCTCACCGGCTCCAGATTTATCAGCAATAAACCAGCCAGCCGGAAGGGCCGAGC
GCAGAAGTGGTCCTGCAACTTTATCCGCCTCCATCCAGTCTATTAATTGTTGCCGGGAAGCTAGAGTAAG
TAGTTCGCCAGTTAATAGTTTGCGCAACGTTGTTGCCATTGCTACAGGCATCGTGGTGTCACGCTCGTCG
TTTGGTATGGCTTCATTCAGCTCCGGTTCCCAACGATCAAGGCGAGTTACATGATCCCCCATGTTGTGCA
AAAAAGCGGTTAGCTCCTTCGGTCCTCCGATCGTTGTCAGAAGTAAGTTGGCCGCAGTGTTATCACTCAT
GGTTATGGCAGCACTGCATAATTCTCTTACTGTCATGCCATCCGTAAGATGCTTTTCTGTGACTGGTGAG
TACTCAACCAAGTCATTCTGAGAATAGTGTATGCGGCGACCGAGTTGCTCTTGCCCGGCGTCAATACGGG
ATAATACCGCGCCACATAGCAGAACTTTAAAAGTGCTCATCATTGGAAAACGTTCTTCGGGGCGAAAACT
CTCAAGGATCTTACCGCTGTTGAGATCCAGTTCGATGTAACCCACTCGTGCACCCAACTGATCTTCAGCA
TCTTTTACTTTCACCAGCGTTTCTGGGTGAGCAAAAACAGGAAGGCAAAATGCCGCAAAAAAGGGAATAA
GGGCGACACGGAAATGTTGAATACTCATACTCTTCCTTTTTCAATATTATTGAAGCATTTATCAGGGTTA
TTGTCTCATGAGCGGATACATATTTGAATGTATTTAGAAAAATAAACAAATAGGGGTTCCGCGCACATTT
CCCCGAAAAGTGCCACCTGACGTC
Features (pLannotate 1.2.2; 21 found; start..end, strand, type, name):
     28..80      -  misc_feature   bom (fragment): basis of mobility region from pBR322
    235..614     +  enhancer       CMV enhancer: human cytomegalovirus immediate early enhancer
    615..818     +  promoter       CMV promoter: human cytomegalovirus (CMV) immediate early promoter
    814..847     +  LTR            5' LTR (truncated) (fragment): truncated 5' long terminal repeat (LTR) from HIV-1
    863..881     +  promoter       T7 promoter: promoter for bacteriophage T7 RNA polymerase
    944..1303    +  CDS            TVB5_MOUSE: Experimental evidence at protein level: Swiss-Prot protein existence level 1. From Mus musculus (Mouse).
   1307..1825    +  CDS            TCB2_MOUSE: Experimental evidence at protein level: Swiss-Prot protein existence level 1. From Mus musculus (Mouse).
   1879..2103    +  polyA_signal   bGH poly(A) signal: bovine growth hormone polyadenylation signal
   2107..2128    +  promoter       SV40 promoter (fragment): SV40 enhancer and early promoter
   2149..2577    +  rep_origin     f1 ori (sequence partly withheld): f1 bacteriophage origin of replication; arrow indicates direction of (+) strand synthesis
   2591..2920    +  promoter       SV40 promoter: SV40 enhancer and early promoter
   2987..3778    +  CDS            neo: KKA2_KLEPN - Also known as kan, nptII. Experimental evidence at protein level: Swiss-Prot protein existence level 1. Resistance to kanamycin, neomycin, paromomycin, ribostamycin, butirosin and gentamicin B. From Klebsiella pneumoniae.
   3802..3960    +  CDS            ble (fragment): BLE_KLEPN - Experimental evidence at protein level: Swiss-Prot protein existence level 1. Binding protein with a strong affinity to the bleomycin family of antibiotics. Binds to CL990; an antimitotic-antibiotic compound. From Klebsiella pneumoniae.
   3955..4076    +  polyA_signal   SV40 poly(A) signal: SV40 polyadenylation signal
   4149..4165    -  protein_bind   lac operator: The lac repressor binds to the lac operator to inhibit transcription in E. coli. This inhibition can be relieved by adding lactose or isopropyl-β-D-thiogalactopyranoside (IPTG). lac repressor encoded by lacI
   4173..4203    -  promoter       lac promoter: promoter for the E. coli lac operon
   4218..4239    -  protein_bind   CAP binding site: CAP binding activates transcription in the presence of cAMP. E. coli catabolite activator protein
   4252..4344    -  CDS            lacI (fragment): lac repressor; lacI; The lac repressor binds to the lac operator to inhibit transcription in E. coli. This inhibition can be relieved by adding lactose or isopropyl-β-D-thiogalactopyranoside (IPTG).
   4527..5115    -  rep_origin     ori: high-copy-number ColE1/pMB1/pBR322/pUC origin of replication
   5286..6146    -  CDS            AmpR: β-lactamase; bla; confers resistance to ampicillin, carbenicillin, and related antibiotics
   6147..6251    -  promoter       AmpR promoter: bla
