[The description below was written by a language model from this plasmid's Addgene catalogue record and pLannotate feature annotations shown in this document.]
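Description:
pcDNA3.1(+)-MC38-TCRB-32-riot_punisher is a mammalian expression plasmid built on the pcDNA3.1(+) backbone that carries the beta chain of a mouse T-cell receptor (clone #32, nicknamed "riot punisher") identified as reactive against the MC38 tumour line. The roughly 930 bp insert was placed between the AflII and NotI sites of the polylinker. In the sequenced 6,282 nt record it is annotated as two adjacent coding segments, a mouse TCR beta variable region followed by the mouse beta-2 constant region, which together form a full-length rearranged Tcrb open reading frame. No epitope tag or reporter is annotated on the insert.

Upstream of the insert lie the human CMV immediate-early enhancer and promoter, followed by a bacteriophage T7 promoter, and downstream is the bovine growth hormone polyadenylation signal. This arrangement allows two modes of use. CMV can drive expression after transfection into mammalian cells, while T7 allows run-off synthesis of mRNA in vitro. The depositor's stated purpose is the latter, as an in vitro transcription template for the beta subunit. A functional receptor would also need the corresponding alpha chain, which this plasmid does not carry.

The rest of the plasmid is standard backbone. A high-copy ColE1/pUC-type origin and the β-lactamase gene provide propagation and ampicillin selection in E. coli, and an f1 origin is also present. An SV40 early promoter drives the neomycin phosphotransferase gene, terminated by the SV40 poly(A) signal, for G418 selection of stable mammalian transfectants. The short HIV-1 LTR, ble, lacI and lac promoter/operator hits in the automated annotation are fragmentary and are most likely backbone remnants or annotation matches rather than functional elements.
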