Addgene plasmid #138988: pcDNA3.1(+)-MC38-TCRB-32-riot_punisher
Purpose: IVT template for the beta subunit of the mouse TCR #32 that is reactive against MC38
Depositing lab: Jeff Hammerbacher. Depositing organization: Medical University of South Carolina. Publication: Discovering tumor-reactive T-cell receptors through single-cell sequencing of tumor-infiltrating lymphocytes. Gottschalk E, Aksoy BA, Aksoy P, Swiderska-syn M, Mart C, Macpherson L, Romeo M, Smith A, Knochelmann H, Paulos C, Timmers C, Wrangle J, Rubinstein MP, Hammerbacher J. bioRxiv 2021.11.30.470597 10.1101/2021.11.30.470597.
Backbone
  Vector backbone: pcDNA3.1(+)
  Backbone manufacturer: GenScript
  Backbone size w/o insert (bp): 5357
  Vector type: Mammalian Expression
  Selectable markers: Neomycin (select with G418)
Growth in bacteria
  Bacterial resistance: Ampicillin, 100 μg/mL
  Growth temperature: 37°C
  Growth strain: DH5alpha
  Copy number: Unknown
Gene/Insert
  Gene/Insert name: TCRB (alt names: riot punisher beta; 32_TRB_CASSRDNSYNSPLYF_TGTGCCAGCAGTAGGGACAATTCCTATAATTCGCCCCTCTACTTT)
  Species: M. musculus (mouse)
  Insert size (bp): 929
  Entrez Gene: Tcrb (a.k.a. TCRbeta, Tib)
  Promoter: CMV and T7
  Cloning method: Restriction Enzyme; 5′ cloning site AflII (not destroyed); 3′ cloning site NotI (not destroyed)
  Sequencing primers: 5′ CMV-F; 3′ BGH-rev
Terms and licenses: Academic/Nonprofit Terms; Industry Terms: Not Available to Industry
Depositor comments: Please visit https://www.biorxiv.org/content/10.1101/2021.11.30.470597v1 for bioRxiv preprint.
How to cite: pcDNA3.1(+)-MC38-TCRB-32-riot_punisher was a gift from Jeff Hammerbacher (Addgene plasmid # 138988 ; http://n2t.net/addgene:138988 ; RRID:Addgene_138988)
