>Addgene plasmid #138988 | pcDNA3.1(+)-MC38-TCRB-32-riot_punisher | depositor partial sequence | sequence record 268902 | 32_TRB_CASSRDNSYNSPLYF_TGTGCCAGCAGTAGGGACAATTCCTATAATTCGCCCCTCTACTTT
CTTAAGATGGGCTCCAGGCTCTTTCTGGTCTTGAGCCTCCTGTGTACAAAACACATGGAGGCTGCAGTCA
CCCAAAGCCCTAGAAACAAGGTGACAGTAACAGGAGGAAACGTGACATTGAGCTGTCGCCAGACTAATAG
CCACAACTACATGTACTGGTATCGGCAGGACACTGGGCATGGGCTGAGGCTGATCCATTACTCATATGGT
GCTGGCAACCTTCAAATAGGAGATGTCCCTGATGGGTACAAGGCCACCAGAACAACGCAAGAAGACTTCT
TCCTCCTGCTGGAATTGGCTTCTCCCTCTCAGACATCTTTGTACTTCTGTGCCAGCAGTAGGGACAATTC
CTATAATTCGCCCCTCTACTTTGCGGCAGGCACCCGGCTCACTGTGACAGAGGATCTGAGAAATGTGACT
CCACCCAAGGTCTCCTTGTTTGAGCCATCAAAAGCAGAGATTGCAAACAAACAAAAGGCTACCCTCGTGT
GCTTGGCCAGGGGCTTCTTCCCTGACCACGTGGAGCTGAGCTGGTGGGTGAATGGCAAGGAGGTCCACAG
TGGGGTCAGCACGGACCCTCAGGCCTACAAGGAGAGCAATTATAGCTACTGCCTGAGCAGCCGCCTGAGG
GTCTCTGCTACCTTCTGGCACAATCCTCGAAACCACTTCCGCTGCCAAGTGCAGTTCCATGGGCTTTCAG
AGGAGGACAAGTGGCCAGAGGGCTCACCCAAACCTGTCACACAGAACATCAGTGCAGAGGCCTGGGGCCG
AGCAGACTGTGGAATCACTTCAGCATCCTATCATCAGGGGGTTCTGTCTGCAACCATCCTCTATGAGATC
CTACTGGGGAAGGCCACCCTATATGCTGTGCTGGTCAGTGGCCTGGTGCTGATGGCCATGGTCAAGAAAA
AAAATTCCTAAGCGGCCGC
